Addgene plasmid #55113: mCherry-Palladin-C-7
Purpose: Localization: Cytoskeleton, Excitation: 587, Emission: 610
Depositing lab: Michael Davidson. Depositing organization: Florida State University, Tallahassee.
Backbone
  Vector backbone: mCherry-C1
  Backbone size w/o insert (bp): 4750
  Vector type: Mammalian Expression
  Selectable markers: Neomycin (select with G418)
Growth in bacteria
  Bacterial resistance: Kanamycin, 50 μg/mL
  Growth temperature: 37°C
  Growth strain: DH5alpha
  Copy number: High Copy
Gene/Insert
  Gene/Insert name: Palladin (alt name: NM_001293774.1)
  Species: M. musculus (mouse)
  Promoter: CMV
  Tag / fusion protein: mCherry (N terminal on backbone)
  Cloning method: Unknown
  Sequencing primers: 5′ CMV-F; 3′ SV40pA-R
Terms and licenses: Academic/Nonprofit Terms; Industry Terms: Not Available to Industry
Depositor comments: . Excitation = 587; Emission = 610
How to cite: mCherry-Palladin-C-7 was a gift from Michael Davidson (Addgene plasmid # 55113 ; http://n2t.net/addgene:55113 ; RRID:Addgene_55113)
