[The description below was written by a language model from this plasmid's Addgene catalogue record.]
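Description:
mCherry-Palladin-C-7 is a mammalian expression plasmid built on the mCherry-C1 backbone (about 4.75 kb without the insert), a C1-style fluorescent protein fusion vector in which the gene of interest is placed downstream of the fluorescent protein coding sequence. It is maintained in E. coli as a high-copy plasmid under kanamycin selection, and it carries a neomycin resistance marker that permits G418 selection of transfected mammalian cells. No feature table accompanies the record, so the origin of replication and the exact arrangement of the resistance cassette are not stated. The listed sequencing primers point to a CMV promoter upstream of the fusion and an SV40 polyadenylation signal downstream.

The insert is mouse (M. musculus) palladin, an actin-associated cytoskeletal protein, expressed from the CMV promoter as a fusion with mCherry at its N terminus. The "C-7" in the name probably refers to the C-type vector layout and the linker between the two proteins, but the record does not define it, and the cloning method is listed as unknown. The insert size is also not given. mCherry is a monomeric red fluorescent protein, recorded here with excitation at 587 nm and emission at 610 nm. The stated purpose is cytoskeletal localization: the construct serves as a red fluorescent marker for following palladin in transfected mammalian cells by fluorescence microscopy, and its red emission makes it suitable for pairing with green or other spectrally distinct fusion proteins.
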