>Addgene plasmid #55113 | mCherry-Palladin-C-7 | depositor partial sequence | sequence record 85480 | insert sequence
TAGTGACGTCAGATCCGCTAGCGCTACCGGTCGCCACCATGGTGAGCAAGGGCGAGGAGGATAACATGGC
CATCATCAAGGAGTTCATGCGCTTCAAGGTGCACATGGAGGGCTCCGTGAACGGCCACGAGTTCGAGATC
GAGGGCGAGGGCGAGGGCCGCCCCTACGAGGGCACCCAGACCGCCAAGCTGAAGGTGACCAAGGGTGGCC
CCCTGCCCTTCGCCTGGGACATCCTGTCCCCTCAGTTCATGTACGGCTCCAAGGCCTACGTGAAGCACCC
CGCCGACATCCCCGACTACTTGAAGCTGTCCTTCCCCGAGGGCTTCAAGTGGGAGCGCGTGATGAACTTC
GAGGACGGCGGCGTGGTGACCGTGACCCAGGACTCCTCCCTGCAGGACGGCGAGTTCATCTACAAGGTGA
AGCTGCGCGGCACCAACTTCCCCTCCGACGGCCCCGTAATGCAGAAGAAGACCATGGGCTGGGAGGCCTC
CTCCGAGCGGATGTACCCCGAGGACGGCGCCCTGAAGGGCGAGATCAAGCAGAGGCTGAAGCTGAAGGAC
GGCGGCCACTACGACGCTGAGGTCAAGACCACCTACAAGGCCAAGAAGCCCGTGCAGCTGCCCGGCGCCT
ACAACGTCAACATCAAGTTGGACATCACCTCCCACAACGAGGACTACACCATCGTGGAACAGTACGAACG
CGCCGAGGGCCGCCACTCCACCGGCGGCATGGACGAGCTGTACAAGTCCGGACTCAGATCTCGAGTGAGC
GCTCTGGCCTCCCGCGCTACCGCCATGCAGTCCTCCGGCTCCTTCAACTACGCGCGCCCTAAGCAGTTCA
TCGCGGCGCAGAACCTGGGTCCCGCATCGGGGCTGCCCACGCCAACCTCCAGCCCCAGCTCCTCCAGCTT
GCCGTCACCATTGTCCCCCACGCCCAGGCCCTTCGGCCGCGCGCCCGGGCCGCCCTTCGTGGAACCCGAG
GCCATGTGGGGCCCGTCCTCGCCCTCGCCGCCACCGCCGCCACCTCCGGTCTTCAGCCCCTCTGCAGCCT
ACCCGGTGCCCGACGTGTTCCCACTGCCACCGCCGCCGCCACCGCTACCTAGCTCCACCTCACACTGCGC
CTCGCCCGCCCGCTTCGGCCCCAGCCAGACGCCCGCAGCCTTCCTCAGCGCCCTGCTGCCCTCTCAGCCA
CCGCCTGTCGCTGTCAACGCCCTGGGGCTGCCCAAGGGAGTCACCCCCGCGGGGTTCCCAAAGAAGTCCA
GTAGAACTGCTAGAATTGCCTCTGATGAGGAGATTCAAGGCACAAAGGATGCTGTCATCCAAGACCTGGA
ACGGAAGCTTCGCTTCAAGGAGGACCTTCTGAACAATGGCCAACCGAGGCTAACCTATGAGGAAAGAATG
GCTCGCCGCCTGCTTGGAGCCGACAGCGCAAACGTCTTCAACATCCAGGAGCCAGAGGAAACGGCAGCCA
ATCAGGAGTACAAAGTCTCTAGCTGCGAGCAGAGGCTGATTAGCGAGATTGAATACAGGCTGGAGCGCTC
CCCTGTGGATGAGTCGGGAGACGAGGTGCAGGATCCAGATGTGCCTGTGGAGAACGCAACAGCTCCCTTC
TTTGAGATGAAGCTGAAACACTACAAGATCTTTGAGGGGATGCCGGTGACTTTCACGTGTCGAGTGGCTG
GGAATCCAAAGCCAAAGATCTATTGGTTTAAAGATGGGAAGCAGATTTCTCCGAAGAGCGATCACTACAC
CATTCAGAGAGACCTTGATGGGACCTGCTCTCTCCACACCACGGCCTCTACCCTAGACGACGATGGGAAC
TACACCATCATGGCTGCCAACCCTCAGGGTCGCGTCAGTTGTACAGGAAGGCTAATGGTACAGGCTGTCA
ACCAAAGAGGCCGCAGTCCCCGCTCTCCCTCAGGCCATCCTCATGCCAGAAGGCCTCGCTCTCGATCACG
GGACAGTGGAGATGAAAACGAGCCCATTCAGGAGCGATTCTTCAGACCTCACTTCCTGCAGGCTCCTGGA
GACCTGACCGTTCAGGAAGGCAAGCTCTGCAGGATGGACTGCAAGGTCAGTGGGTTACCAACCCCAGATC
TCAGCTGGCAACTAGACGGAAAGCCCATACGCCCCGACAGTGCTCACAAGATGCTGGTCCGTGAGAATGG
GGTCCACTCCCTCATTATAGAGCCAGTCACGTCCCGGGACGCCGGCATCTACACATGTATTGCCACCAAC
AGAGCAGGACAGAACTCGTTTAACCTGGAGCTTGTGGTTGCTGCTAAGGAAGCACACAAGGCCCCTGTGT
TTATGGAGAAGCTACAGAACACGGGGGTTGCTGATGGATACCCAGTGCGGCTAGAATGCCGTGTCTCCGG
AGTGCCGCCACCTCAGATATTTTGGAAGAAAGAAAATGAATCGCTCACTCATAGCACTGAGCGAGTAAGC
ATGCACCAGGATAATCATGGCTACATCTGCCTGCTCATCCAGGGAGCCACAAAGGAAGACGCTGGGTGGT
ACACTGTGTCTGCCAAGAACGAAGCAGGCATTGTGTCCTGCACTGCCCGGCTGGATGTCTACACCCAGTG
GCACCAGCAGCCACAGACCACCAAGCCAAAAAAAGTACGGCCCTCGGCCAGTCGCTACGCAGCACTTTCG
GACCAGGGACTAGACATCAAAGCCGCTTTCCAACCTGAAGCCAGCCCATCTCACCTGACTCTGAACAGCG
GCTTGGTAGAAAGTGAAGACCTGTGAGAATTCTGCAGTCGACGGTACCGCGGGCCCGGGATCCACCGGAT
CTAGATAACTGATCATAATCAGCCATACCACATTGTAGAG
