>Addgene plasmid #55113 | mCherry-Palladin-C-7 | addgene partial sequence | sequence record 114331 | mCherry-F 5'-ccccgtaatgcagaagaaga-3'
CCCCGAGGACGGCGCCCTGAAGGGCGAGATCAAGCAGAGGCTGAAGCTGAAGGACGGCGGCCACTACGAC
GCTGAGGTCAAGACCACCTACAAGGCCAAGAAGCCCGTGCAGCTGCCCGGCGCCTACAACGTCAACATCA
AGTTGGACATCACCTCCCACAACGAGGACTACACCATCGTGGAACAGTACGAACGCGCCGAGGGCCGCCA
CTCCACCGGCGGCATGGACGAGCTGTACAAGTCCGGACTCAGATCTCGAGTGAGCGCTCTGGCCTCCCGC
GCTACCGCCATGCAGTCCTCCGGCTCCTTCAACTACGCGCGCCCTAAGCAGTTCATCGCGGCGCAGAACC
TGGGTCCCGCATCGGGGCTGCCCACGCCAACCTCCAGCCCCAGCTCCTCCAGCTTGCCGTCACCATTGTC
CCCCACGCCCAGGCCCTTCGGCCGCGCGCCCGGGCCGCCCTTCGTGGAACCCGAGGCCATGTGGGGCCCG
TCCTCGCCCTCGCCGCCACCGCCGCCACCTCCGGTCTTCAGCCCCTCTGCAGCCTACCCGGTGCCCGACG
TGTTCCCACTGCCACCGCCGCCGCCACCGCTACCTAGCTCCACCTCACACTGCGCCTCGCCCGCCCGCTT
CGGCCCCAGCCAGACGCCCGCAGCCTTCCTCAGCGCCCTGCTGCCCTCTCAGCCACC
